Addgene plasmid #144821: TFORF3345
Purpose: Lentiviral vector for overexpressing transcription factor ORFs with unique 24-bp barcodes. Barcodes facilitate identification of transcription factors in pooled screens.
Depositing lab: Feng Zhang. Depositing organization: Broad Institute. Publication: A transcription factor atlas of directed differentiation. Joung J, Ma S, Tay T, Geiger-Schuller KR, Kirchgatterer PC, Verdine VK, Guo B, Arias-Garcia MA, Allen WE, Singh A, Kuksenko O, Abudayyeh OO, Gootenberg JS, Fu Z, Macrae RK, Buenrostro JD, Regev A, Zhang F. Cell. 2023 Jan 5;186(1):209-229.e26. doi: 10.1016/j.cell.2022.11.026. PubMed 36608654.
Backbone
  Vector backbone: pLX_TRC317
  Backbone manufacturer: Broad Institute Genetic Perturbation Platform
  Backbone size w/o insert (bp): 8264
  Vector type: Mammalian Expression, Lentiviral
  Selectable markers: Puromycin
Growth in bacteria
  Bacterial resistance: Ampicillin, 100 μg/mL
  Growth temperature: 30°C
  Growth strain: NEB Stable
  Copy number: High Copy
Gene/Insert
  Gene/Insert name: LMO3
  Species: H. sapiens (human)
  Insert size (bp): 641
  Entrez Gene: LMO3 (a.k.a. RBTN3, RBTNL2, RHOM3, Rhom-3)
  Promoter: EF1a
  Tag / fusion protein: V5 (C terminal on insert)
  Cloning method: Gateway Cloning
  Sequencing primers: 5′ GGGTGGAGACTGAAGTTAGGCCAG; 3′ CACATAGCGTAAAAGGAGCAACATAG
Resource information
  A portion of this plasmid was derived from a plasmid made by: Broad Institute Genetic Perturbation Platform
Terms and licenses: Academic/Nonprofit Terms; Industry Terms: Not Available to Industry
Depositor comments: NM_018640.4 Please test multiple small colonies in case of plasmid recombination. To make this collection available in a timely manner, a portion of this collection was not fully sequenced by Addgene. If an Addgene verified full plasmid sequence is not available, please contact us prior to placing an order to request the full sequence.
How to cite: TFORF3345 was a gift from Feng Zhang (Addgene plasmid # 144821 ; http://n2t.net/addgene:144821 ; RRID:Addgene_144821)
