[The description below was written by a language model from this plasmid's Addgene catalogue record and pLannotate feature annotations shown in this document.]
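Description:
TFORF3345 is a lentiviral mammalian expression plasmid built on the pLX_TRC317 backbone and carrying the human LMO3 open reading frame (the depositor cites a RefSeq transcript as the source). It belongs to a barcoded transcription factor ORF collection in which each clone carries a unique 24-bp barcode, so that the factor present in a given cell can be identified in pooled overexpression screens. In bacteria the plasmid is maintained through a high-copy ColE1/pUC-type origin and selected with ampicillin via the β-lactamase gene. An f1 origin and remnants of a lac/T7/T3 cloning region are also present. The depositor warns that recombination can occur, as is common for LTR-containing plasmids.

The viral portion has a third-generation layout. An RSV promoter drives a truncated HIV-1 5' LTR, followed by the Ψ packaging signal, a gag fragment, the RRE for Rev-dependent export of the genomic RNA, a cPPT/CTS element, and a self-inactivating ΔU3 3' LTR, with an SV40 poly(A) signal downstream. Within the provirus, an SV40 early promoter drives puromycin N-acetyltransferase for selection of transduced cells. A separate EF-1α promoter drives LMO3, which was inserted by Gateway cloning and is flanked by attB1 and attB2 sites. The ORF reads through attB2 into a C-terminal V5 epitope tag for detection. A WPRE downstream of the cassette enhances transcript expression. The barcode is not annotated in the feature table, so its position cannot be stated from the record; a short U6 promoter fragment is annotated between the V5 tag and the WPRE. The annotated LMO3 coding sequence is shorter than the catalogued insert size, which probably also counts flanking sequence.
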