Features (pLannotate 1.2.2; 34 found; start..end, strand, type, name):
      5..231     +  promoter       RSV promoter: Rous sarcoma virus enhancer/promoter
    232..412     +  LTR            5' LTR (truncated): truncated 5' long terminal repeat (LTR) from HIV-1
    459..584     +  misc_feature   HIV-1 Ψ: packaging signal of human immunodeficiency virus type 1
    568..931     +  CDS            HIV-1 gag (fragment): gag protein from human immunodeficiency virus 1; gag
   1077..1310    +  misc_feature   RRE: The Rev response element (RRE) of HIV-1 allows for Rev-dependent mRNA export from the nucleus to the cytoplasm.
   1687..1713    +  CDS            Rev (fragment): human immunodeficiency virus 1 (HIV-1) Rev protein; rev; enhances nuclear export of unspliced and incompletely spliced viral mRNAs
   1720..1743    +  promoter       SV40 promoter (fragment): SV40 early promoter
   1744..1815    +  promoter       SV40 promoter (fragment): SV40 enhancer and early promoter
   1839..1974    +  rep_origin     SV40 ori: SV40 origin of replication
   2020..2616    +  CDS            PuroR (fragment): puromycin N-acetyltransferase; pac from Streptomyces; confers resistance to puromycin
   2665..2782    +  misc_feature   cPPT/CTS: central polypurine tract and central termination sequence of HIV-1
   2847..2913    +  CDS            small t antigen (fragment): SV40 (simian virus 40) small t antigen
   2920..4098    +  promoter       EF-1α promoter: strong constitutive promoter for human elongation factor EF-1α
   4119..4136    +  protein_bind   attB1 (fragment): mutant version of attB; core recombination site for the Gateway® BP reaction BP Clonase™
   4142..4576    +  CDS            LMO3: LMO3_HUMAN - Also known as RBTN3, RBTNL2, RHOM3. Experimental evidence at protein level: Swiss-Prot protein existence level 1. From Homo sapiens (Human).
   4579..4602    -  protein_bind   attB2: mutant version of attB; recombination site for the Gateway® BP reaction BP Clonase™
   4610..4651    +  CDS            V5 tag: epitope tag from simian virus 5
   4667..4720    +  promoter       U6 promoter (fragment): RNA polymerase III promoter for human U6 snRNA
   4762..5350    +  misc_feature   WPRE: woodchuck hepatitis virus posttranscriptional regulatory element
   5401..5420    +  misc_feature   cPPT/CTS (fragment): central polypurine tract and central termination sequence of HIV-1
   5422..5655    +  LTR            3' LTR (ΔU3): self-inactivating 3' long terminal repeat (LTR) from HIV-1
   5733..5854    +  polyA_signal   SV40 poly(A) signal: SV40 polyadenylation signal
   5894..6029    +  rep_origin     SV40 ori: SV40 origin of replication
   6050..6068    -  promoter       T7 promoter: promoter for bacteriophage T7 RNA polymerase
   6076..6231    +  CDS            lacZα (fragment): LacZα fragment of β-galactosidase; lacZ fragment
   6236..6664    +  rep_origin     f1 ori (sequence partly withheld): f1 bacteriophage origin of replication; arrow indicates direction of (+) strand synthesis
   6717..6821    +  promoter       AmpR promoter: bla
   6822..7682    +  CDS            AmpR: β-lactamase; bla; confers resistance to ampicillin, carbenicillin, and related antibiotics
   7853..8441    +  rep_origin     ori: high-copy-number ColE1/pMB1/pBR322/pUC origin of replication
   8624..8716    +  CDS            lacI (fragment): lac repressor; lacI; The lac repressor binds to the lac operator to inhibit transcription in E. coli. This inhibition can be relieved by adding lactose or isopropyl-β-D-thiogalactopyranoside (IPTG).
   8729..8750    +  protein_bind   CAP binding site: CAP binding activates transcription in the presence of cAMP. E. coli catabolite activator protein
   8765..8795    +  promoter       lac promoter: promoter for the E. coli lac operon
   8803..8819    +  protein_bind   lac operator: The lac repressor binds to the lac operator to inhibit transcription in E. coli. This inhibition can be relieved by adding lactose or isopropyl-β-D-thiogalactopyranoside (IPTG). lac repressor encoded by lacI
   8864..8882    +  promoter       T3 promoter: promoter for bacteriophage T3 RNA polymerase
>Addgene plasmid #144821 | TFORF3345 | addgene full sequence | sequence record 471174 | Addgene NGS Result
TTAATGTAGTCTTATGCAATACTCTTGTAGTCTTGCAACATGGTAACGATGAGTTAGCAACATGCCTTAC
AAGGAGAGAAAAAGCACCGTGCATGCCGATTGGTGGAAGTAAGGTGGTACGATCGTGCCTTATTAGGAAG
GCAACAGACGGGTCTGACATGGATTGGACGAACCACTGAATTGCCGCATTGCAGAGATATTGTATTTAAG
TGCCTAGCTCGATACATAAACGGGTCTCTCTGGTTAGACCAGATCTGAGCCTGGGAGCTCTCTGGCTAAC
TAGGGAACCCACTGCTTAAGCCTCAATAAAGCTTGCCTTGAGTGCTTCAAGTAGTGTGTGCCCGTCTGTT
GTGTGACTCTGGTAACTAGAGATCCCTCAGACCCTTTTAGTCAGTGTGGAAAATCTCTAGCAGTGGCGCC
CGAACAGGGACTTGAAAGCGAAAGGGAAACCAGAGGAGCTCTCTCGACGCAGGACTCGGCTTGCTGAAGC
GCGCACGGCAAGAGGCGAGGGGCGGCGACTGGTGAGTACGCCAAAAATTTTGACTAGCGGAGGCTAGAAG
GAGAGAGATGGGTGCGAGAGCGTCAGTATTAAGCGGGGGAGAATTAGATCGCGATGGGAAAAAATTCGGT
TAAGGCCAGGGGGAAAGAAAAAATATAAATTAAAACATATAGTATGGGCAAGCAGGGAGCTAGAACGATT
CGCAGTTAATCCTGGCCTGTTAGAAACATCAGAAGGCTGTAGACAAATACTGGGACAGCTACAACCATCC
CTTCAGACAGGATCAGAAGAACTTAGATCATTATATAATACAGTAGCAACCCTCTATTGTGTGCATCAAA
GGATAGAGATAAAAGACACCAAGGAAGCTTTAGACAAGATAGAGGAAGAGCAAAACAAAAGTAAGACCAC
CGCACAGCAAGCGGCCGCTGATCTTCAGACCTGGAGGAGGAGATATGAGGGACAATTGGAGAAGTGAATT
ATATAAATATAAAGTAGTAAAAATTGAACCATTAGGAGTAGCACCCACCAAGGCAAAGAGAAGAGTGGTG
CAGAGAGAAAAAAGAGCAGTGGGAATAGGAGCTTTGTTCCTTGGGTTCTTGGGAGCAGCAGGAAGCACTA
TGGGCGCAGCGTCAATGACGCTGACGGTACAGGCCAGACAATTATTGTCTGGTATAGTGCAGCAGCAGAA
CAATTTGCTGAGGGCTATTGAGGCGCAACAGCATCTGTTGCAACTCACAGTCTGGGGCATCAAGCAGCTC
CAGGCAAGAATCCTGGCTGTGGAAAGATACCTAAAGGATCAACAGCTCCTGGGGATTTGGGGTTGCTCTG
GAAAACTCATTTGCACCACTGCTGTGCCTTGGAATGCTAGTTGGAGTAATAAATCTCTGGAACAGATTTG
GAATCACACGACCTGGATGGAGTGGGACAGAGAAATTAACAATTACACAAGCTTAATACACTCCTTAATT
GAAGAATCGCAAAACCAGCAAGAAAAGAATGAACAAGAATTATTGGAATTAGATAAATGGGCAAGTTTGT
GGAATTGGTTTAACATAACAAATTGGCTGTGGTATATAAAATTATTCATAATGATAGTAGGAGGCTTGGT
AGGTTTAAGAATAGTTTTTGCTGTACTTTCTATAGTGAATAGAGTTAGGCAGGGATATTCACCATTATCG
TTTCAGACCCACCTCCCAACCCCGAGGGGACCCATGCATTGCATCTCAATTAGTCAGCAACCAGGTGTGG
AAAGTCCCCAGGCTCCCCAGCAGGCAGAAGTATGCAAAGCATGCGTCTCAATTAGTCAGCAACCATAGTC
CCGCCCCTAACTCCGCCCATCCCGCCCCTAACTCCGCCCAGTTCCGCCCATTCTCCGCCCCATGGCTGAC
TAATTTTTTTTATTTATGCAGAGGCCGAGGCCGCCTCGGCCTCTGAGCTATTCCAGAAGTAGTGAGGAGG
CTTTTTTGGAGGCCTAGGCTTTTGCAAAAAGCTTTCTAGAGGTACCACCGGAGCTTACCATGACCGAGTA
CAAGCCCACGGTGCGCCTCGCCACCCGCGACGACGTCCCCAGGGCCGTACGCACCCTCGCCGCCGCGTTC
GCCGACTACCCCGCCACGCGCCACACCGTCGATCCGGACCGCCACATCGAGCGGGTCACCGAGCTGCAAG
AACTCTTCCTCACGCGCGTCGGGCTCGACATCGGCAAGGTGTGGGTCGCGGACGACGGCGCCGCCGTGGC
GGTCTGGACCACGCCGGAGAGCGTCGAAGCGGGGGCGGTGTTCGCCGAGATCGGCCCGCGCATGGCCGAG
TTGAGCGGTTCCCGGCTGGCCGCGCAGCAACAGATGGAAGGCCTCCTGGCGCCGCACCGGCCCAAGGAGC
CCGCGTGGTTCCTGGCCACCGTCGGCGTCTCGCCCGACCACCAGGGCAAGGGTCTGGGCAGCGCCGTCGT
GCTCCCCGGAGTGGAGGCGGCCGAGCGCGCCGGGGTGCCCGCCTTCCTGGAGACCTCCGCGCCCCGCAAC
CTCCCCTTCTACGAGCGGCTCGGCTTCACCGTCACCGCCGACGTCGAGGTGCCCGAAGGACCGCGCACCT
GGTGCATGACCCGCAAGCCCGGTGCCAGTTAACGAATTCTAGATCTTGAGACAAATGGCAGTATTCATCC
ACAATTTTAAAAGAAAAGGGGGGATTGGGGGGTACAGTGCAGGGGAAAGAATAGTAGACATAATAGCAAC
AGACATACAAACTAAAGAATTACAAAAACAAATTACAAAAATTCAAAATTTTCGGGTTTATTACAGGGAC
AGCAGAGATCCACTTTGGCGCCGGCTCGAGGCCTGCAGGTGCAAAGATGGATAAAGTTTTAAACAGAGAG
GAATCTTTGCAGCTAATGGACCTTCTAGGTCTTGAAAGGAGTGGGAATTGGCTCCGGTGCCCGTCAGTGG
GCAGAGCGCACATCGCCCACAGTCCCCGAGAAGTTGGGGGGAGGGGTCGGCAATTGAACCGGTGCCTAGA
GAAGGTGGCGCGGGGTAAACTGGGAAAGTGATGTCGTGTACTGGCTCCGCCTTTTTCCCGAGGGTGGGGG
AGAACCGTATATAAGTGCAGTAGTCGCCGTGAACGTTCTTTTTCGCAACGGGTTTGCCGCCAGAACACAG
GTAAGTGCCGTGTGTGGTTCCCGCGGGCCTGGCCTCTTTACGGGTTATGGCCCTTGCGTGCCTTGAATTA
CTTCCACCTGGCTGCAGTACGTGATTCTTGATCCCGAGCTTCGGGTTGGAAGTGGGTGGGAGAGTTCGAG
GCCTTGCGCTTAAGGAGCCCCTTCGCCTCGTGCTTGAGTTGAGGCCTGGCCTGGGCGCTGGGGCCGCCGC
GTGCGAATCTGGTGGCACCTTCGCGCCTGTCTCGCTGCTTTCGATAAGTCTCTAGCCATTTAAAATTTTT
GATGACCTGCTGCGACGCTTTTTTTCTGGCAAGATAGTCTTGTAAATGCGGGCCAAGATCTGCACACTGG
TATTTCGGTTTTTGGGGCCGCGGGCGGCGACGGGGCCCGTGCGTCCCAGCGCACATGTTCGGCGAGGCGG
GGCCTGCGAGCGCGGCCACCGAGAATCGGACGGGGGTAGTCTCAAGCTGGCCGGCCTGCTCTGGTGCCTG
GCCTCGCGCCGCCGTGTATCGCCCCGCCCTGGGCGGCAAGGCTGGCCCGGTCGGCACCAGTTGCGTGAGC
GGAAAGATGGCCGCTTCCCGGCCCTGCTGCAGGGAGCTCAAAATGGAGGACGCGGCGCTCGGGAGAGCGG
GCGGGTGAGTCACCCACACAAAGGAAAAGGGCCTTTCCGTCCTCAGCCGTCGCTTCATGTGACTCCACGG
AGTACCGGGCGCCGTCCAGGCACCTCGATTAGTTCTCGAGCTTTTGGAGTACGTCGTCTTTAGGTTGGGG
GGAGGGGTTTTATGCGATGGAGTTTCCCCACACTGAGTGGGTGGAGACTGAAGTTAGGCCAGCTTGGCAC
TTGATGTAATTCTCCTTGGAATTTGCCCTTTTTGAGTTTGGATCTTGGTTCATTCTCAAGCCTCAGACAG
TGGTTCAAAGTTTTTTTCTTCCATTTCAGGTGTCGTGAGGCTAGCATCGATTGATCAACAAGTTTGTACA
AAAAAGTTGGCATGCTCTCAGTCCAGCCAGACACCAAGCCGAAAGGTTGTGCTGGCTGCAACCGAAAGAT
CAAGGACCGGTATCTTCTAAAGGCACTGGACAAATACTGGCATGAAGACTGCCTGAAGTGTGCCTGCTGT
GACTGTCGCTTGGGAGAGGTGGGCTCCACCCTGTACACTAAAGCTAATCTTATCCTTTGTCGCAGAGACT
ATCTGAGGCTCTTTGGTGTAACGGGAAACTGCGCTGCCTGTAGTAAGCTCATCCCTGCCTTTGAGATGGT
GATGCGTGCCAAGGACAATGTTTACCACCTGGACTGCTTTGCATGTCAGCTTTGTAATCAGAGATTTTGT
GTTGGAGACAAATTTTTCCTAAAGAATAACATGATCCTTTGCCAGACGGACTACGAGGAAGGTTTAATGA
AAGAAGGTTATGCACCCCAGGTTCGCTGCCCAACTTTCTTGTACAAAGTGGTTGATATCGGTAAGCCTAT
CCCTAACCCTCTCCTCGGTCTCGATTCTACGTAGTAATGAACTAGTCCGTAACTTGAAAGTATTTCGATT
TCTTGGCTTTATATATCTTGTGGAAAGGACGAAGCGATGATACCCTAACGCCTAGGACGCGTTAAGTCGA
CAATCAACCTCTGGATTACAAAATTTGTGAAAGATTGACTGGTATTCTTAACTATGTTGCTCCTTTTACG
CTATGTGGATACGCTGCTTTAATGCCTTTGTATCATGCTATTGCTTCCCGTATGGCTTTCATTTTCTCCT
CCTTGTATAAATCCTGGTTGCTGTCTCTTTATGAGGAGTTGTGGCCCGTTGTCAGGCAACGTGGCGTGGT
GTGCACTGTGTTTGCTGACGCAACCCCCACTGGTTGGGGCATTGCCACCACCTGTCAGCTCCTTTCCGGG
ACTTTCGCTTTCCCCCTCCCTATTGCCACGGCGGAACTCATCGCCGCCTGCCTTGCCCGCTGCTGGACAG
GGGCTCGGCTGTTGGGCACTGACAATTCCGTGGTGTTGTCGGGGAAATCATCGTCCTTTCCTTGGCTGCT
CGCCTGTGTTGCCACCTGGATTCTGCGCGGGACGTCCTTCTGCTACGTCCCTTCGGCCCTCAATCCAGCG
GACCTTCCTTCCCGCGGCCTGCTGCCGGCTCTGCGGCCTCTTCCGCGTCTTCGCCTTCGCCCTCAGACGA
GTCGGATCTCCCTTTGGGCCGCCTCCCCGCGTCGACTTTAAGACCAATGACTTACAAGGCAGCTGTAGAT
CTTAGCCACTTTTTAAAAGAAAAGGGGGGACTGGAAGGGCTAATTCACTCCCAACGAAGACAAGATCTGC
TTTTTGCTTGTACTGGGTCTCTCTGGTTAGACCAGATCTGAGCCTGGGAGCTCTCTGGCTAACTAGGGAA
CCCACTGCTTAAGCCTCAATAAAGCTTGCCTTGAGTGCTTCAAGTAGTGTGTGCCCGTCTGTTGTGTGAC
TCTGGTAACTAGAGATCCCTCAGACCCTTTTAGTCAGTGTGGAAAATCTCTAGCAGTACGTATAGTAGTT
CATGTCATCTTATTATTCAGTATTTATAACTTGCAAAGAAATGAATATCAGAGAGTGAGAGGAACTTGTT
TATTGCAGCTTATAATGGTTACAAATAAAGCAATAGCATCACAAATTTCACAAATAAAGCATTTTTTTCA
CTGCATTCTAGTTGTGGTTTGTCCAAACTCATCAATGTATCTTATCATGTCTGGCTCTAGCTATCCCGCC
CCTAACTCCGCCCATCCCGCCCCTAACTCCGCCCAGTTCCGCCCATTCTCCGCCCCATGGCTGACTAATT
TTTTTTATTTATGCAGAGGCCGAGGCCGCCTCGGCCTCTGAGCTATTCCAGAAGTAGTGAGGAGGCTTTT
TTGGAGGCCTAGGGACGTACCCAATTCGCCCTATAGTGAGTCGTATTACGCGCGCTCACTGGCCGTCGTT
TTACAACGTCGTGACTGGGAAAACCCTGGCGTTACCCAACTTAATCGCCTTGCAGCACATCCCCCTTTCG
CCAGCTGGCGTAATAGCGAAGAGGCCCGCACCGATCGCCCTTCCCAACAGTTGCGCAGCCTGAATGGCGA
ATGGG
[124 nt withheld, positions 6236-6359]
C
[91 nt withheld, positions 6361-6451]
A
[49 nt withheld, positions 6453-6501]
CCTTTGACGTTGGAGTCCACGTTCTTT
[37 nt withheld, positions 6529-6565]
ACCCTATCTCGGTCTATTCTTTTGATTTATAAGGGATTTTGCCGATTTCGGCCTATTGGTTAAAAAATGA
GCTGATTTAACAAAAATTTAACGCGAATTTTAACAAAATATTAACGCTTACAATTTAGGTGGCACTTTTC
GGGGAAATGTGCGCGGAACCCCTATTTGTTTATTTTTCTAAATACATTCAAATATGTATCCGCTCATGAG
ACAATAACCCTGATAAATGCTTCAATAATATTGAAAAAGGAAGAGTATGAGTATTCAACATTTCCGTGTC
GCCCTTATTCCCTTTTTTGCGGCATTTTGCCTTCCTGTTTTTGCTCACCCAGAAACGCTGGTGAAAGTAA
AAGATGCTGAAGATCAGTTGGGTGCACGAGTGGGTTACATCGAACTGGATCTCAACAGCGGTAAGATCCT
TGAGAGTTTTCGCCCCGAAGAACGTTTTCCAATGATGAGCACTTTTAAAGTTCTGCTATGTGGCGCGGTA
TTATCCCGTATTGACGCCGGGCAAGAGCAACTCGGTCGCCGCATACACTATTCTCAGAATGACTTGGTTG
AGTACTCACCAGTCACAGAAAAGCATCTTACGGATGGCATGACAGTAAGAGAATTATGCAGTGCTGCCAT
AACCATGAGTGATAACACTGCGGCCAACTTACTTCTGACAACGATCGGAGGACCGAAGGAGCTAACCGCT
TTTTTGCACAACATGGGGGATCATGTAACTCGCCTTGATCGTTGGGAACCGGAGCTGAATGAAGCCATAC
CAAACGACGAGCGTGACACCACGATGCCTGTAGCAATGGCAACAACGTTGCGCAAACTATTAACTGGCGA
ACTACTTACTCTAGCTTCCCGGCAACAATTAATAGACTGGATGGAGGCGGATAAAGTTGCAGGACCACTT
CTGCGCTCGGCCCTTCCGGCTGGCTGGTTTATTGCTGATAAATCTGGAGCCGGTGAGCGTGGGTCTCGCG
GTATCATTGCAGCACTGGGGCCAGATGGTAAGCCCTCCCGTATCGTAGTTATCTACACGACGGGGAGTCA
GGCAACTATGGATGAACGAAATAGACAGATCGCTGAGATAGGTGCCTCACTGATTAAGCATTGGTAACTG
TCAGACCAAGTTTACTCATATATACTTTAGATTGATTTAAAACTTCATTTTTAATTTAAAAGGATCTAGG
TGAAGATCCTTTTTGATAATCTCATGACCAAAATCCCTTAACGTGAGTTTTCGTTCCACTGAGCGTCAGA
CCCCGTAGAAAAGATCAAAGGATCTTCTTGAGATCCTTTTTTTCTGCGCGTAATCTGCTGCTTGCAAACA
AAAAAACCACCGCTACCAGCGGTGGTTTGTTTGCCGGATCAAGAGCTACCAACTCTTTTTCCGAAGGTAA
CTGGCTTCAGCAGAGCGCAGATACCAAATACTGTTCTTCTAGTGTAGCCGTAGTTAGGCCACCACTTCAA
GAACTCTGTAGCACCGCCTACATACCTCGCTCTGCTAATCCTGTTACCAGTGGCTGCTGCCAGTGGCGAT
AAGTCGTGTCTTACCGGGTTGGACTCAAGACGATAGTTACCGGATAAGGCGCAGCGGTCGGGCTGAACGG
GGGGTTCGTGCACACAGCCCAGCTTGGAGCGAACGACCTACACCGAACTGAGATACCTACAGCGTGAGCT
ATGAGAAAGCGCCACGCTTCCCGAAGGGAGAAAGGCGGACAGGTATCCGGTAAGCGGCAGGGTCGGAACA
GGAGAGCGCACGAGGGAGCTTCCAGGGGGAAACGCCTGGTATCTTTATAGTCCTGTCGGGTTTCGCCACC
TCTGACTTGAGCGTCGATTTTTGTGATGCTCGTCAGGGGGGCGGAGCCTATGGAAAAACGCCAGCAACGC
GGCCTTTTTACGGTTCCTGGCCTTTTGCTGGCCTTTTGCTCACATGTTCTTTCCTGCGTTATCCCCTGAT
TCTGTGGATAACCGTATTACCGCCTTTGAGTGAGCTGATACCGCTCGCCGCAGCCGAACGACCGAGCGCA
GCGAGTCAGTGAGCGAGGAAGCGGAAGAGCGCCCAATACGCAAACCGCCTCTCCCCGCGCGTTGGCCGAT
TCATTAATGCAGCTGGCACGACAGGTTTCCCGACTGGAAAGCGGGCAGTGAGCGCAACGCAATTAATGTG
AGTTAGCTCACTCATTAGGCACCCCAGGCTTTACACTTTATGCTTCCGGCTCGTATGTTGTGTGGAATTG
TGAGCGGATAACAATTTCACACAGGAAACAGCTATGACCATGATTACGCCAAGCGCGCAATTAACCCTCA
CTAAAGGGAACAAAAGCTGGAGCTGCAAGC
