>Addgene plasmid #144821 | TFORF3345 | depositor partial sequence | sequence record 286578 | Insert
ATCGATTGATCAACAAGTTTGTACAAAAAAGTTGGCATGCTCTCAGTCCAGCCAGACACCAAGCCGAAAG
GTTGTGCTGGCTGCAACCGAAAGATCAAGGACCGGTATCTTCTAAAGGCACTGGACAAATACTGGCATGA
AGACTGCCTGAAGTGTGCCTGCTGTGACTGTCGCTTGGGAGAGGTGGGCTCCACCCTGTACACTAAAGCT
AATCTTATCCTTTGTCGCAGAGACTATCTGAGGCTCTTTGGTGTAACGGGAAACTGCGCTGCCTGTAGTA
AGCTCATCCCTGCCTTTGAGATGGTGATGCGTGCCAAGGACAATGTTTACCACCTGGACTGCTTTGCATG
TCAGCTTTGTAATCAGAGATTTTGTGTTGGAGACAAATTTTTCCTAAAGAATAACATGATCCTTTGCCAG
ACGGACTACGAGGAAGGTTTAATGAAAGAAGGTTATGCACCCCAGGTTCGCTGCCCAACTTTCTTGTACA
AAGTGGTTGATATCGGTAAGCCTATCCCTAACCCTCTCCTCGGTCTCGATTCTACGTAGTAATGAACTAG
TCCGTAACTTGAAAGTATTTCGATTTCTTGGCTTTATATATCTTGTGGAAAGGACGAAGCGATGATACCC
TAACGCCTAGG
