>Addgene plasmid #144821 | TFORF3345 | depositor partial sequence | sequence record 286579 | Barcode
AGCGATGATACCCTAACGCCTAGG
